>Addgene plasmid #105143 | pFA6a-kanMX6-P81nmt1-mEGFP | addgene full sequence | sequence record 203643 | Addgene NGS Result
AAAAGATCAAAGGATCTTCTTGAGATCCTTTTTTTCTGCGCGTAATCTGCTGCTTGCAAACAAAAAAACC
ACCGCTACCAGCGGTGGTTTGTTTGCCGGATCAAGAGCTACCAACTCTTTTTCCGAAGGTAACTGGCTTC
AGCAGAGCGCAGATACCAAATACTGTTCTTCTAGTGTAGCCGTAGTTAGGCCACCACTTCAAGAACTCTG
TAGCACCGCCTACATACCTCGCTCTGCTAATCCTGTTACCAGTGGCTGCTGCCAGTGGCGATAAGTCGTG
TCTTACCGGGTTGGACTCAAGACGATAGTTACCGGATAAGGCGCAGCGGTCGGGCTGAACGGGGGGTTCG
TGCACACAGCCCAGCTTGGAGCGAACGACCTACACCGAACTGAGATACCTACAGCGTGAGCTATGAGAAA
GCGCCACGCTTCCCGAAGGGAGAAAGGCGGACAGGTATCCGGTAAGCGGCAGGGTCGGAACAGGAGAGCG
CACGAGGGAGCTTCCAGGGGGAAACGCCTGGTATCTTTATAGTCCTGTCGGGTTTCGCCACCTCTGACTT
GAGCGTCGATTTTTGTGATGCTCGTCAGGGGGGCGGAGCCTATGGAAAAACGCCAGCAACGCGGCCTTTT
TACGGTTCCTGGCCTTTTGCTGGCCTTTTGCTCACATGTTCTTTCCTGCGTTATCCCCTGATTCTGTGGA
TAACCGTATTACCGCCTTTGAGTGAGCTGATACCGCTCGCCGCAGCCGAACGACCGAGCGCAGCGAGTCA
GTGAGCGAGGAAGCGGAAGAGCGCCCAATACGCAAACCGCCTCTCCCCGCGCGTTGGCCGATTCATTAAT
GCAGGTTAACCTGGCTTATCGAAATTAATACGACTCACTATAGGGAGACCGGCAGATCCGCGGCCGCATA
GGCCACTAGTGGATCTGATATCATCGATGAATTCGAGCTCGTTTAAACTGGATGGCGGCGTTAGTATCGA
ATCGACAGCAGTATAGCGACCAGCATTCACATACGATTGACGCATGATATTACTTTCTGCGCACTTAACT
TCGCATCTGGGCAGATGATGTCGAGGCGAAAAAAAATATAAATCACGCTAACATTTGATTAAAATAGAAC
AACTACAATATAAAAAAACTATACAAATGACAAGTTCTTGAAAACAAGAATCTTTTTATTGTCAGTACTG
ATTAGAAAAACTCATCGAGCATCAAATGAAACTGCAATTTATTCATATCAGGATTATCAATACCATATTT
TTGAAAAAGCCGTTTCTGTAATGAAGGAGAAAACTCACCGAGGCAGTTCCATAGGATGGCAAGATCCTGG
TATCGGTCTGCGATTCCGACTCGTCCAACATCAATACAACCTATTAATTTCCCCTCGTCAAAAATAAGGT
TATCAAGTGAGAAATCACCATGAGTGACGACTGAATCCGGTGAGAATGGCAAAAGCTTATGCATTTCTTT
CCAGACTTGTTCAACAGGCCAGCCATTACGCTCGTCATCAAAATCACTCGCATCAACCAAACCGTTATTC
ATTCGTGATTGCGCCTGAGCGAGACGAAATACGCGATCGCTGTTAAAAGGACAATTACAAACAGGAATCG
AATGCAACCGGCGCAGGAACACTGCCAGCGCATCAACAATATTTTCACCTGAATCAGGATATTCTTCTAA
TACCTGGAATGCTGTTTTGCCGGGGATCGCAGTGGTGAGTAACCATGCATCATCAGGAGTACGGATAAAA
TGCTTGATGGTCGGAAGAGGCATAAATTCCGTCAGCCAGTTTAGTCTGACCATCTCATCTGTAACATCAT
TGGCAACGCTACCTTTGCCATGTTTCAGAAACAACTCTGGCGCATCGGGCTTCCCATACAATCGATAGAT
TGTCGCACCTGATTGCCCGACATTATCGCGAGCCCATTTATACCCATATAAATCAGCATCCATGTTGGAA
TTTAATCGCGGCCTCGAAACGTGAGTCTTTTCCTTACCCATGGTTGTTTATGTTCGGATGTGATGTGAGA
ACTGTATCCTAGCAAGATTTTAAAAGGAAGTATATGAAAGAAGAACCTCAGTGGCAAATCCTAACCTTTT
ATATTTCTCTACAGGGGCGCGGCGTGGGGACAATTCAACGCGTCTGTGAGGGGAGCGTTTCCCTGCTCGC
AGGTCTGCAGCGAGGAGCCGTAATTTTTGCTTCGCGCCGTGCGGCCATCAAAATGTATGGATGCAAATGA
TTATACATGGGGATGTATGGGCTAAATGTACGGGCGACAGTCACATCATGCCCCTGAGCTGCGCACGTCA
AGACTGTCAAGGAGGGTATTCTGGGCCTCCATGTCGCTGGCCGGGTGACCCGGCGGGGACGAGGCAAGCT
AAACAGATCTCGCCATAAAAGACAGAATAAGTCATCAGCGGTTGTTTCATTTCCTATATTTTTTTTTTAT
TTTTTTATTTTTTAATAAGGGAAAATTTAACGTCTAAGGATACAGAAGATTGTTAGCACATTAAAGTAAT
AAAGGCTTAAGTAGTAAGTGCCTTAGCATGTTATTGTATTTCAAAGGACATAATCTAAAATAATAACAAT
ATCATTTCTCACAAGTTATTCAATTTTCTTTTTTTTTTCTAATAATATCAAGAATGTATTATTTGTTTGA
CATAAGTCAACTAATTTATTTAATATGCTGGATTAATCTTGCAGACATGTAAATTAACAAGTTTTAGTCA
AATAACGTTGAAGTTTCAATGAACTCAAATAATTTCTCTTTTTTTTTATATAACCATAATCTGATTTATA
TTTTCCGCAGGGATCAACTGAAGTTATGACATTTGGATTGGATCACTTATAACCTTGGTCGCCAAATAAT
ACAAAAATCAGCGTTATAAAACAAAGAAGGTTTTTGTTAAGAAATTAATCCTCTTTCTTGATAAGAAAGT
TGAACCGAAATTGCAGATACTGATATATGAAAATAATACCCACAATTTTGGGAATAGCGCAAGCCTCAAT
TTAAACAATAGGTGAGGACACATGATAATGACCTCAATGATTGTTAGAAGAAAAGAGCCTCATTACAAAA
TCGAAAAATGAATGGTTGGGTACAAGTTTCCAAAACATGGTAAAGTGGACTTTGCGTATGAGACGTAAAT
AGAAAAAAACACTTGTTATATGTTTTCTAGAATTATTGTTGTCTCTTTATGGTTGGATGATGCAAAATAG
TAATTTCGGTTAGTTGCTGTAAAACACCACGAGACAAATAGATATGGATATTTATTAAATCAGGAAAAAC
GTAACTCTCGGCTACTGGATGGTTCAGTCACCCAACGATTACTGGGGAGAGAAAACAGGGCAAAAGCAAA
GCTTAAAGGAATCCGATTGTCATTCGGCAATGTGCAGCGAAACTAAAAACCGGATAATGGACCTGTTAAT
CGAAACATTGAAGATGGAAGAGGAATCCTGGCATATCATCAATTGAATAAGTTGAATTAATTATTTCAAT
CTCATTCTCACTTTCTGACTTATAGTCGCTTTGTTAAATCATGTCTTTAATTAACAGTAAAGGAGAAGAA
CTTTTCACTGGAGTTGTCCCAATTCTTGTTGAATTAGATGGTGACGTTAATGGGCACAAATTTTCTGTCA
GTGGAGAGGGTGAAGGTGATGCAACATACGGAAAACTTACCCTTAAATTTATTTGCACTACTGGAAAACT
ACCTGTTCCATGGCCAACACTTGTCACTACTCTGACTTATGGTGTTCAATGCTTTTCAAGATACCCAGAT
CATATGAAACAGCATGACTTTTTCAAGAGTGCCATGCCCGAAGGTTATGTACAGGAAAGAACTATATTTT
TCAAAGATGACGGGAACTACAAGACACGTGCTGAAGTCAAGTTTGAAGGTGATACCCTTGTTAATAGAAT
CGAGTTAAAAGGTATTGATTTTAAAGAAGATGGAAACATTCTTGGACACAAATTGGAATACAACTATAAC
TCACACAATGTATACATCATGGCAGACAAACAAAAGAATGGAATCAAAGTTAACTTCAAAATTAGACACA
ACATTGAAGATGGAAGCGTTCAACTAGCAGACCATTATCAACAAAATACTCCAATTGGCGATGGCCCTGT
CCTTTCACCAGACAACCATTACCTGTCCACACAATCTAAGCTTTCGAAAGATCCCAACGAAAAGAGAGAC
CACATGGTCCTTCTTGAGTTTGTAACAGCTGCTGGGATTACACATGGCATGGATGAACTATACAAATAGG
GCGCGCCACTTCTAAATAAGCGAATTTCTTATGATTTATGATTTTTATTATTAAATAAGTTATAAAAAAA
ATAAGTGTATACAAATTTTAAAGTGACTCTTAGGTTTTAAAACGAAAATTCTTATTCTTGAGTAACTCTT
TCCTGTAGGTCAGGTTGCTTTCTCAGGTATAGTATGAGGTCGCTCTTATTGACCACACCTCTACCGGCAG
ATCCGCTAGGGATAACAGGGTAATATAGATCCGTCGACCTGCAGCGTACGAAGCTTCAGCTGGCGGCCGC
GTTCTATAGTGTCACCTAAATCGTATGTGTATGATACATAAGGTTATGTATTAATTGTAGCCGCGTTCTA
ACGACAATATGTCCATATGGTGCACTCTCAGTACAATCTGCTCTGATGCCGCATAGTTAAGCCAGCCCCG
ACACCCGCCAACACCCGCTGACGCGCCCTGACGGGCTTGTCTGCTCCCGGCATCCGCTTACAGACAAGCT
GTGACCGTCTCCGGGAGCTGCATGTGTCAGAGGTTTTCACCGTCATCACCGAAACGCGCGAGACGAAAGG
GCCTCGTGATACGCCTATTTTTATAGGTTAATGTCATGATAATAATGGTTTCTTAGACGTCAGGTGGCAC
TTTTCGGGGAAATGTGCGCGGAACCCCTATTTGTTTATTTTTCTAAATACATTCAAATATGTATCCGCTC
ATGAGACAATAACCCTGATAAATGCTTCAATAATATTGAAAAAGGAAGAGTATGAGTATTCAACATTTCC
GTGTCGCCCTTATTCCCTTTTTTGCGGCATTTTGCCTTCCTGTTTTTGCTCACCCAGAAACGCTGGTGAA
AGTAAAAGATGCTGAAGATCAGTTGGGTGCACGAGTGGGTTACATCGAACTGGATCTCAACAGCGGTAAG
ATCCTTGAGAGTTTTCGCCCCGAAGAACGTTTTCCAATGATGAGCACTTTTAAAGTTCTGCTATGTGGCG
CGGTATTATCCCGTATTGACGCCGGGCAAGAGCAACTCGGTCGCCGCATACACTATTCTCAGAATGACTT
GGTTGAGTACTCACCAGTCACAGAAAAGCATCTTACGGATGGCATGACAGTAAGAGAATTATGCAGTGCT
GCCATAACCATGAGTGATAACACTGCGGCCAACTTACTTCTGACAACGATCGGAGGACCGAAGGAGCTAA
CCGCTTTTTTGCACAACATGGGGGATCATGTAACTCGCCTTGATCGTTGGGAACCGGAGCTGAATGAAGC
CATACCAAACGACGAGCGTGACACCACGATGCCTGTAGCAATGGCAACAACGTTGCGCAAACTATTAACT
GGCGAACTACTTACTCTAGCTTCCCGGCAACAATTAATAGACTGGATGGAGGCGGATAAAGTTGCAGGAC
CACTTCTGCGCTCGGCCCTTCCGGCTGGCTGGTTTATTGCTGATAAATCTGGAGCCGGTGAGCGTGGGTC
TCGCGGTATCATTGCAGCACTGGGGCCAGATGGTAAGCCCTCCCGTATCGTAGTTATCTACACGACGGGG
AGTCAGGCAACTATGGATGAACGAAATAGACAGATCGCTGAGATAGGTGCCTCACTGATTAAGCATTGGT
AACTGTCAGACCAAGTTTACTCATATATACTTTAGATTGATTTAAAACTTCATTTTTAATTTAAAAGGAT
CTAGGTGAAGATCCTTTTTGATAATCTCATGACCAAAATCCCTTAACGTGAGTTTTCGTTCCACTGAGCG
TCAGACCCCGTAG
Features (pLannotate 1.2.2; 12 found; start..end, strand, type, name):
     20..608     +  rep_origin     ori: high-copy-number ColE1/pMB1/pBR322/pUC origin of replication
    791..844     +  CDS            lacI (fragment): lac repressor; lacI; The lac repressor binds to the lac operator to inhibit transcription in E. coli. This inhibition can be relieved by adding lactose or isopropyl-β-D-thiogalactopyranoside (IPTG).
    866..884     +  promoter       T7 promoter: promoter for bacteriophage T7 RNA polymerase
    989..2345    -  gene           kanMX: yeast selectable marker conferring kanamycin resistance (Wach et al., 1994)
   2390..3541    +  promoter       nmt1 P41 promoter: mutant nmt1 promoter from Schizosaccharomyces pombe, conferring medium strength thiamine-repressible expression
   3556..4269    +  CDS            GFP: Aequoria victoria green fluorescent protein
   4290..4477    +  terminator     ADH1 terminator: S. cerevisiae ADH1; transcription terminator for the S. cerevisiae alcohol dehydrogenase 1 (ADH1) gene
   4553..4571    -  promoter       SP6 promoter: promoter for bacteriophage SP6 RNA polymerase
   4634..4685    -  misc_feature   bom (fragment): basis of mobility region from pBR322
   4787..4822    -  CDS            rop (fragment): Rop protein, which maintains plasmids at low copy number; rop
   4917..5021    +  promoter       AmpR promoter: bla
   5022..5882    +  CDS            AmpR: β-lactamase; bla; confers resistance to ampicillin, carbenicillin, and related antibiotics
