[The description below was written by a language model from this plasmid's Addgene catalogue record and pLannotate feature annotations shown in this document.]
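Description:
pFA6a-kanMX6-P81nmt1-mEGFP is a PCR-template plasmid from the pFA6a family used for gene targeting in the fission yeast Schizosaccharomyces pombe. It is maintained in E. coli as a high-copy plasmid through a ColE1/pUC-type origin and an ampicillin resistance gene (β-lactamase with its own promoter). No yeast replication origin is annotated, consistent with a module that acts by chromosomal integration rather than episomal maintenance. Small lacI, rop and bom fragments are backbone remnants, and T7 and SP6 promoters flank the cassette.

The payload has three parts. A kanMX marker, on the opposite strand, confers G418 resistance in yeast. It is followed by an nmt1-derived thiamine-repressible promoter driving a GFP coding sequence, with the S. cerevisiae ADH1 terminator downstream. The catalogue identifies the promoter as 81nmt1, the weakest of the attenuated nmt1 variants. The automated annotation labels this region as the medium-strength P41 version, probably because these variants are nearly identical, so the catalogue designation should be preferred. The fluorescent protein is monomeric enhanced GFP carrying the A206K mutation that suppresses dimerisation; the depositor notes that it is more thermally stable than GFP(S65T). It lies between retained PacI and AscI sites.

In typical use, the marker-promoter-tag module is amplified with primers carrying homology to a target locus and integrated upstream of a gene's start codon. This replaces the native promoter with the low-level, thiamine-regulated 81nmt1 promoter and fuses mEGFP to the protein's N terminus, allowing live-cell imaging and controlled expression or depletion. The stated backbone and insert sizes are approximate.
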