Addgene plasmid #105143: pFA6a-kanMX6-P81nmt1-mEGFP
Purpose: Yeast gene targeting
Depositing lab: Jian-Qiu Wu. Depositing organization: Ohio State University. Publication: alpha-Actinin and fimbrin cooperate with myosin II to organize actomyosin bundles during contractile-ring assembly. Laporte D, Ojkic N, Vavylonis D, Wu JQ. Mol Biol Cell. 2012 Aug;23(16):3094-110. doi: 10.1091/mbc.E12-02-0123. Epub 2012 Jun 27. PubMed 22740629.
Backbone
  Vector backbone: pFA6a
  Backbone size w/o insert (bp): 4170
  Vector type: Bacterial Expression, Yeast Expression
  Selectable markers: KanMX6 (select with G418)
Growth in bacteria
  Bacterial resistance: Ampicillin, 100 μg/mL
  Growth temperature: 37°C
  Growth strain: DH5alpha
  Copy number: High Copy
Gene/Insert
  Gene/Insert name: kanMX6-P81nmt1-mEGFP (alt names: monomeric enhanced GFP; 81nmt1)
  Species: S. pombe (fission yeast)
  Insert size (bp): 1900
  Mutation: A206K
  Promoter: 81nmt1
  Tag / fusion protein: 81nmt1-mEGFP (N terminal on insert)
  Cloning method: Restriction Enzyme; 5′ cloning site PacI (not destroyed); 3′ cloning site AscI (not destroyed)
Terms and licenses: Academic/Nonprofit Terms; Industry Terms: Not Available to Industry
Depositor comments: it is more thermal stable than GFP(S65T) The sizes of backbone and inserts are approximate, and do not include the selectable marker.
How to cite: pFA6a-kanMX6-P81nmt1-mEGFP was a gift from Jian-Qiu Wu (Addgene plasmid # 105143 ; http://n2t.net/addgene:105143 ; RRID:Addgene_105143)
